>Addgene plasmid #177005 | ETS2_pLENTI-CAG-IRES-GFP | addgene full sequence | sequence record 349699 | Addgene NGS Result
GGGGGGCGCGCGCCAGGCGGGGCGGGGCGGGGCGAGGGGCGGGGCGGGGCGAGGCGGAGAGGTGCGGCGG
CAGCCAATCAGAGCGGCGCGCTCCGAAAGTTTCCTTTTATGGCGAGGCGGCGGCGGCGGCGGCCCTATAA
AAAGCGAAGCGCGCGGCGGGCGGGAGTCGCTGCGCGCTGCCTTCGCCCCGTGCCCCGCTCCGCCGCCGCC
TCGCGCCGCCCGCCCCGGCTCTGACTGACCGCGTTACTCCCACAGGTGAGCGGGCGGGACGGCCCTTCTC
CTCCGGGCTGTAATTAGCGCTTGGTTTAATGACGGCTTGTTTCTTTTCTGTGGCTGCGTGAAAGCCTTGA
GGGGCTCCGGGAGGGCCCTTTGTGCGGGGGGAGCGGCTCGGGGGGTGCGTGCGTGTGTGTGTGCGTGGGG
AGCGCCGCGTGCGGCTCCGCGCTGCCCGGCGGCTGTGAGCGCTGCGGGCGCGGCGCGGGGCTTTGTGCGC
TCCGCAGTGTGCGCGAGGGGAGCGCGGCCGGGGGCGGTGCCCCGCGGTGCGGGGGGGGCTGCGAGGGGAA
CAAAGGCTGCGTGCGGGGTGTGTGCGTGGGGGGGTGAGCAGGGGGTGTGGGCGCGTCGGTCGGGCTGCAA
CCCCCCCTGCACCCCCCTCCCCGAGTTGCTGAGCACGGCCCGGCTTCGGGTGCGGGGCTCCGTACGGGGC
GTGGCGCGGGGCTCGCCGTGCCGGGCGGGGGGTGGCGGCAGGTGGGGGTGCCGGGCGGGGCGGGGCCGCC
TCGGGCCGGGGAGGGCTCGGGGGAGGGGCGCGGCGGCCCCCGGAGCGCCGGCGGCTGTCGAGGCGCGGCG
AGCCGCAGCCATTGCCTTTTATGGTAATCGTGCGAGAGGGCGCAGGGACTTCCTTTGTCCCAAATCTGTG
CGGAGCCGAAATCTGGGAGGCGCCGCCGCACCCCCTCTAGCGGGCGCGGGGCGAAGCGGTGCGGCGCCGG
CAGGAAGGAAATGGGCGGGGAGGGCCTTCGTGCGTCGCCGCGCCGCCGTCCCCTTCTCCCTCTCCAGCCT
CGGGGCTGTCCGCGGGGGGACGGCTGCCTTCGGGGGGGACGGGGCAGGGCGGGGTTCGGCTTCTGGCGTG
TGACCGGCGGCTCTAGAGCCTCTGCTAACCATGTTCATGCCTTCTTCTTTTTCCTACAGCTCCTGGGCAA
CGTGCTGGTTATTGTGCTGTCTCATCATTTTGGCAAAGAATTCCCCTAGCCGCGGAATCTAGACTGCCGG
ATCGAATTGTCGACGAATTCGGATCTGGCCAATCACAAGTTTGTACAAAAAAGCAGGCACCATGAATGAT
TTCGGAATCAAGAATATGGACCAGGTAGCCCCTGTGGCTAACAGTTACAGAGGGACACTCAAGCGCCAGC
CAGCCTTTGACACCTTTGATGGGTCCCTGTTTGCTGTTTTTCCTTCTCTAAATGAAGAGCAAACACTGCA
AGAAGTGCCAACAGGCTTGGATTCCATTTCTCATGACTCCGCCAACTGTGAATTGCCTTTGTTAACCCCG
TGCAGCAAGGCTGTGATGAGTCAAGCCTTAAAAGCTACCTTCAGTGGCTTCAAAAAGGAACAGCGGCGCC
TGGGCATTCCAAAGAACCCCTGGCTGTGGAGTGAGCAACAGGTATGCCAGTGGCTTCTCTGGGCCACCAA
TGAGTTCAGTCTGGTGAACGTGAATCTGCAGAGGTTCGGCATGAATGGCCAGATGCTGTGTAACCTTGGC
AAGGAACGCTTTCTGGAGCTGGCACCTGACTTTGTGGGTGACATTCTCTGGGAACATCTGGAGCAAATGA
TCAAAGAAAACCAAGAAAAGACAGAAGATCAATATGAAGAAAATTCACACCTCACCTCCGTTCCTCATTG
GATTAACAGCAATACATTAGGTTTTGGCACAGAGCAGGCGCCCTATGGAATGCAGACACAGAATTACCCC
AAAGGCGGCCTCCTGGACAGCATGTGTCCGGCCTCCACACCCAGCGTACTCAGCTCTGAGCAGGAGTTTC
AGATGTTCCCCAAGTCTCGGCTCAGCTCCGTCAGCGTCACCTACTGCTCTGTCAGTCAGGACTTCCCAGG
CAGCAACTTGAATTTGCTCACCAACAATTCTGGGACGCCCAAAGACCACGACTCCCCTGAGAACGGTGCG
GACAGCTTCGAGAGCTCAGACTCCCTCCTCCAGTCCTGGAACAGCCAGTCGTCCTTGCTGGATGTGCAAC
GGGTTCCTTCCTTCGAGAGCTTCGAAGATGACTGCAGCCAGTCTCTCTGCCTCAATAAGCCAACCATGTC
TTTCAAGGATTACATCCAAGAGAGGAGTGACCCGGTGGAGCAAGGCAAACCAGTTATACCTGCAGCTGTG
CTGGCCGGCTTCACAGGAAGTGGACCTATTCAGCTGTGGCAGTTTCTCCTGGAGCTGCTATCAGACAAAT
CCTGCCAGTCATTCATCAGCTGGACTGGAGACGGATGGGAGTTTAAGCTCGCCGACCCCGATGAGGTGGC
CCGCCGGTGGGGAAAGAGGAAAAATAAGCCCAAGATGAACTACGAGAAGCTGAGCCGGGGCTTACGCTAC
TATTACGACAAGAACATCATCCACAAGACGTCGGGGAAGCGCTACGTGTACCGCTTCGTGTGCGACCTCC
AGAACTTGCTGGGGTTCACGCCCGAGGAACTGCACGCCATCCTGGGCGTCCAGCCCGACACGGAGGACTG
AAACCCAGCTTTCTTGTACAAAGTGGTGGGAGGAGGTGGATCTGGCGACTACAAGGACGACGATGACAAG
TGACTCGAGCGGGATCAATTCCGCCCCCCCCCTAACGTTACTGGCCGAAGCCGCTTGGAATAAGGCCGGT
GTGCGTTTGTCTATATGTTATTTTCCACCATATTGCCGTCTTTTGGCAATGTGAGGGCCCGGAAACCTGG
CCCTGTCTTCTTGACGAGCATTCCTAGGGGTCTTTCCCCTCTCGCCAAAGGAATGCAAGGTCTGTTGAAT
GTCGTGAAGGAAGCAGTTCCTCTGGAAGCTTCTTGAAGACAAACAACGTCTGTAGCGACCCTTTGCAGGC
AGCGGAACCCCCCACCTGGCGACAGGTGCCTCTGCGGCCAAAAGCCACGTGTATAAGATACACCTGCAAA
GGCGGCACAACCCCAGTGCCACGTTGTGAGTTGGATAGTTGTGGAAAGAGTCAAATGGCTCTCCTCAAGC
GTATTCAACAAGGGGCTGAAGGATGCCCAGAAGGTACCCCATTGTATGGGATCTGATCTGGGGCCTCGGT
GCACATGCTTTACATGTGTTTAGTCGAGGTTAAAAAAACGTCTAGGCCCCCCGAACCACGGGGACGTGGT
TTTCCTTTGAAAAACACGATAATACCATGGTGAGCAAGGGCGAGGAGCTGTTCACCGGGGTGGTGCCCAT
CCTGGTCGAGCTGGACGGCGACGTAAACGGCCACAAGTTCAGCGTGTCCGGCGAGGGCGAGGGCGATGCC
ACCTACGGCAAGCTGACCCTGAAGTTCATCTGCACCACCGGCAAGCTGCCCGTGCCCTGGCCCACCCTCG
TGACCACCCTGACCTACGGCGTGCAGTGCTTCAGCCGCTACCCCGACCACATGAAGCAGCACGACTTCTT
CAAGTCCGCCATGCCCGAAGGCTACGTCCAGGAGCGCACCATCTTCTTCAAGGACGACGGCAACTACAAG
ACCCGCGCCGAGGTGAAGTTCGAGGGCGACACCCTGGTGAACCGCATCGAGCTGAAGGGCATCGACTTCA
AGGAGGACGGCAACATCCTGGGGCACAAGCTGGAGTACAACTACAACAGCCACAACGTCTATATCATGGC
CGACAAGCAGAAGAACGGCATCAAGGTGAACTTCAAGATCCGCCACAACATCGAGGACGGCAGCGTGCAG
CTCGCCGACCACTACCAGCAGAACACCCCCATCGGCGACGGCCCCGTGCTGCTGCCCGACAACCACTACC
TGAGCACCCAGTCCGCCCTGAGCAAAGACCCCAACGAGAAGCGCGATCACATGGTCCTGCTGGAGTTCGT
GACCGCCGCCGGGATCACTCTCGGCATGGACGAGCTGTACAAGTAAAGCGGCCGCGACTCTAGAGTCGAC
CTGCAGGCATGCAAGCTTCAGGTAGCCGGCTAACGTTATCAAGCTTATCGATAATCAACCTCTGGATTAC
AAAATTTGTGAAAGATTGACTGGTATTCTTAACTATGTTGCTCCTTTTACGCTATGTGGATACGCTGCTT
TAATGCCTTTGTATCATGCTATTGCTTCCCGTATGGCTTTCATTTTCTCCTCCTTGTATAAATCCTGGTT
GCTGTCTCTTTATGAGGAGTTGTGGCCCGTTGTCAGGCAACGTGGCGTGGTGTGCACTGTGTTTGCTGAC
GCAACCCCCACTGGTTGGGGCATTGCCACCACCTGTCAGCTCCTTTCCGGGACTTTCGCTTTCCCCCTCC
CTATTGCCACGGCGGAACTCATCGCCGCCTGCCTTGCCCGCTGCTGGACAGGGGCTCGGCTGTTGGGCAC
TGACAATTCCGTGGTGTTGTCGGGGAAATCATCGTCCTTTCCTTGGCTGCTCGCCTGTGTTGCCACCTGG
ATTCTGCGCGGGACGTCCTTCTGCTACGTCCCTTCGGCCCTCAATCCAGCGGACCTTCCTTCCCGCGGCC
TGCTGCCGGCTCTGCGGCCTCTTCCGCGTCTTCGCCTTCGCCCTCAGACGAGTCGGATCTCCCTTTGGGC
CGCCTCCCCGCATCGATACCGTCGACCTCGATCGAGACCTAGAAAAACATGGAGCAATCACAAGTAGCAA
TACAGCAGCTACCAATGCTGATTGTGCCTGGCTAGAAGCACAAGAGGAGGAGGAGGTGGGTTTTCCAGTC
ACACCTCAGGTACCTTTAAGACCAATGACTTACAAGGCAGCTGTAGATCTTAGCCACTTTTTAAAAGAAA
AGGGGGGACTGGAAGGGCTAATTCACTCCCAACGAAGACAAGATCTGCTTTTTGCTTGTACTGGGTCTCT
CTGGTTAGACCAGATCTGAGCCTGGGAGCTCTCTGGCTAACTAGGGAACCCACTGCTTAAGCCTCAATAA
AGCTTGCCTTGAGTGCTTCAAGTAGTGTGTGCCCGTCTGTTGTGTGACTCTGGTAACTAGAGATCCCTCA
GACCCTTTTAGTCAGTGTGGAAAATCTCTAGCAGTAGTAGTTCATGTCATCTTATTATTCAGTATTTATA
ACTTGCAAAGAAATGAATATCAGAGAGTGAGAGGAACTTGTTTATTGCAGCTTATAATGGTTACAAATAA
AGCAATAGCATCACAAATTTCACAAATAAAGCATTTTTTTCACTGCATTCTAGTTGTGGTTTGTCCAAAC
TCATCAATGTATCTTATCATGTCTGGCTCTAGCTATCCCGCCCCTAACTCCGCCCATCCCGCCCCTAACT
CCGCCCAGTTCCGCCCATTCTCCGCCCCATGGCTGACTAATTTTTTTTATTTATGCAGAGGCCGAGGCCG
CCTCGGCCTCTGAGCTATTCCAGAAGTAGTGAGGAGGCTTTTTTGGAGGCCTAGGGACGTACCCAATTCG
CCCTATAGTGAGTCGTATTAGCATGTGAGCAAAAGGCCAGCATAAATCAAAAGAATAGACCGAGATAGGG
T
[37 nt withheld, positions 5672-5708]
AAAGAACGTGGACTCCAACGTCAAAGG
[49 nt withheld, positions 5736-5784]
T
[91 nt withheld, positions 5786-5876]
G
[124 nt withheld, positions 5878-6001]
CAGGTGGCACTTTTCGGGGAAATGTGCGCGGAACCCCTATTTGTTTATTTTTCTAAATACATTCAAATAT
GTATCCGCTCATGAGACAATAACCCTGATAAATGCTTCAATAATATTGAAAAAGGAAGAGTATGAGTATT
CAACATTTCCGTGTCGCCCTTATTCCCTTTTTTGCGGCATTTTGCCTTCCTGTTTTTGCTCACCCAGAAA
CGCTGGTGAAAGTAAAAGATGCTGAAGATCAGTTGGGTGCACGAGTGGGTTACATCGAACTGGATCTCAA
CAGCGGTAAGATCCTTGAGAGTTTTCGCCCCGAAGAACGTTTTCCAATGATGAGCACTTTTAAAGTTCTG
CTATGTGGCGCGGTATTATCCCGTATTGACGCCGGGCAAGAGCAACTCGGTCGCCGCATACACTATTCTC
AGAATGACTTGGTTGAGTACTCACCAGTCACAGAAAAGCATCTTACGGATGGCATGACAGTAAGAGAATT
ATGCAGTGCTGCCATAACCATGAGTGATAACACTGCGGCCAACTTACTTCTGACAACGATCGGAGGACCG
AAGGAGCTAACCGCTTTTTTGCACAACATGGGGGATCATGTAACTCGCCTTGATCGTTGGGAACCGAAGC
TGAATGAAGCCATACCAAACGACGAGCGTGACACCACGATGCCTGTAGCAATGGCAACAACGTTGCGCAA
ACTATTAACTGGCGAACTACTTACTCTAGCTTCCCGGCAACAATTAATAGACTGGATGGAGGCGGATAAA
GTTGCAGGACCACTTCTGCGCTCGGCCCTTCCGGCTGGCTGGTTTATTGCTGATAAATCTGGAGCCGGTG
AGCGTGGGTCTCGCGGTATCATTGCAGCACTGGGGCCAGATGGTAAGCCCTCCCGTATCGTAGTTATCTA
CACGACGGGGAGTCAGGCAACTATGGATGAACGAAATAGACAGATCGCTGAGATAGGTGCCTCACTGATT
AAGCATTGGTAACTGTCAGACCAAGTTTACTCATATATACTTTAGATTGATTTAAAACTTCATTTTTAAT
TTAAAAGGATCTAGGTGAAGATCCTTTTTGATAATCTCATGACCAAAATCCCTTAACGTGAGTTTTCGTT
CCACTGAGCGTCAGACCCCGTAGAAAAGATCAAAGGATCTTCTTGAGATCCTTTTTTTCTGCGCGTAATC
TGCTGCTTGCAAACAAAAAAACCACCGCTACCAGCGGTGGTTTGTTTGCCGGATCAAGAGCTACCAACTC
TTTTTCCGAAGGTAACTGGCTTCAGCAGAGCGCAGATACCAAATACTGTTCTTCTAGTGTAGCCGTAGTT
AGGCCACCACTTCAAGAACTCTGTAGCACCGCCTACATACCTCGCTCTGCTAATCCTGTTACCAGTGGCT
GCTGCCAGTGGCGATAAGTCGTGTCTTACCGGGTTGGACTCAAGACGATAGTTACCGGATAAGGCGCAGC
GGTCGGGCTGAACGGGGGGTTCGTGCACACAGCCCAGCTTGGAGCGAACGACCTACACCGAACTGAGATA
CCTACAGCGTGAGCTATGAGAAAGCGCCACGCTTCCCGAAGGGAGAAAGGCGGACAGGTATCCGGTAAGC
GGCAGGGTCGGAACAGGAGAGCGCACGAGGGAGCTTCCAGGGGGAAACGCCTGGTATCTTTATAGTCCTG
TCGGGTTTCGCCACCTCTGACTTGAGCGTCGATTTTTGTGATGCTCGTCAGGGGGGCGGAGCCTATGGAA
AAACGCCAGCAACGCGGCCTTTTTACGGTTCCTGGCCTTTTGCTGGCCTTTTGCTCACATGTTCTTTCCT
GCGTTATCCCCTGATTCTGTGGATAACCGTATTACCGCCATGCATTAGTTATTAATAGTAATCAATTACG
GGGTCATTAGTTCATAGCCCATATATGGAGTTCCGCGTTACATAACTTACGGTAAATGGCCCGCCTGGCT
GACCGCCCAACGACCCCCGCCCATTGACGTCAATAATGACGTATGTTCCCATAGTAACGCCAATAGGGAC
TTTCCATTGACGTCAATGGGTGGAGTATTTACGGTAAACTGCCCACTTGGCAGTACATCAAGTGTATCAT
ATGCCAAGTACGCCCCCTATTGACGTCAATGACGGTAAATGGCCCGCCTGGCATTATGCCCAGTACATGA
CCTTATGGGACTTTCCTACTTGGCAGTACATCTACGTATTAGTCATCGCTATTACCATGGTGATGCGGTT
TTGGCAGTACATCAATGGGCGTGGATAGCGGTTTGACTCACGGGGATTTCCAAGTCTCCACCCCATTGAC
GTCAATGGGAGTTTGTTTTGGCACCAAAATCAACGGGACTTTCCAAAATGTCGTAACAACTCCGCCCCAT
TGACGCAAATGGGCGGTAGGCGTGTACGGTGGGAGGTCTATATAAGCAGCGCGTTTTGCCTGTACTGGGT
CTCTCTGGTTAGACCAGATCTGAGCCTGGGAGCTCTCTGGCTAACTAGGGAACCCACTGCTTAAGCCTCA
ATAAAGCTTGCCTTGAGTGCTTCAAGTAGTGTGTGCCCGTCTGTTGTGTGACTCTGGTAACTAGAGATCC
CTCAGACCCTTTTAGTCAGTGTGGAAAATCTCTAGCAGTGGCGCCCGAACAGGGACTTGAAAGCGAAAGG
GAAACCAGAGGAGCTCTCTCGACGCAGGACTCGGCTTGCTGAAGCGCGCACGGCAAGAGGCGAGGGGCGG
CGACTGGTGAGTACGCCAAAAATTTTGACTAGCGGAGGCTAGAAGGAGAGAGATGGGTGCGAGAGCGTCA
GTATTAAGCGGGGGAGAATTAGATCGCGATGGGAAAAAATTCGGTTAAGGCCAGGGGGAAAGAAAAAATA
TAAATTAAAACATATAGTATGGGCAAGCAGGGAGCTAGAACGATTCGCAGTTAATCCTGGCCTGTTAGAA
ACATCAGAAGGCTGTAGACAAATACTGGGACAGCTACAACCATCCCTTCAGACAGGATCAGAAGAACTTA
GATCATTATATAATACAGTAGCAACCCTCTATTGTGTGCATCAAAGGATAGAGATAAAAGACACCAAGGA
AGCTTTAGACAAGATAGAGGAAGAGCAAAACAAAAGTAAGACCACCGCACAGCAAGCGGCCGGCCGCTGA
TCTTCAGACCTGGAGGAGGAGATATGAGGGACAATTGGAGAAGTGAATTATATAAATATAAAGTAGTAAA
AATTGAACCATTAGGAGTAGCACCCACCAAGGCAAAGAGAAGAGTGGTGCAGAGAGAAAAAAGAGCAGTG
GGAATAGGAGCTTTGTTCCTTGGGTTCTTGGGAGCAGCAGGAAGCACTATGGGCGCAGCGTCAATGACGC
TGACGGTACAGGCCAGACAATTATTGTCTGGTATAGTGCAGCAGCAGAACAATTTGCTGAGGGCTATTGA
GGCGCAACAGCATCTGTTGCAACTCACAGTCTGGGGCATCAAGCAGCTCCAGGCAAGAATCCTGGCTGTG
GAAAGATACCTAAAGGATCAACAGCTCCTGGGGATTTGGGGTTGCTCTGGAAAACTCATTTGCACCACTG
CTGTGCCTTGGAATGCTAGTTGGAGTAATAAATCTCTGGAACAGATTTGGAATCACACGACCTGGATGGA
GTGGGACAGAGAAATTAACAATTACACAAGCTTAATACACTCCTTAATTGAAGAATCGCAAAACCAGCAA
GAAAAGAATGAACAAGAATTATTGGAATTAGATAAATGGGCAAGTTTGTGGAATTGGTTTAACATAACAA
ATTGGCTGTGGTATATAAAATTATTCATAATGATAGTAGGAGGCTTGGTAGGTTTAAGAATAGTTTTTGC
TGTACTTTCTATAGTGAATAGAGTTAGGCAGGGATATTCACCATTATCGTTTCAGACCCACCTCCCAACC
CCGAGGGGACCCGACAGGCCCGAAGGAATAGAAGAAGAAGGTGGAGAGAGAGACAGAGACAGATCCATTC
GATTAGTGAACGGATCGGCACTGCGTGCGCCAATTCTGCAGACAAATGGCAGTATTCATCCACAATTTTA
AAAGAAAAGGGGGGATTGGGGGGTACAGTGCAGGGGAAAGAATAGTAGACATAATAGCAACAGACATACA
AACTAAAGAATTACAAAAACAAATTACAAAAATTCAAAATTTTCGGGTTTATTACAGGGACAGCAGAGAT
CCAGTTTGGTTAGTACCGGGCCCGCTCTAGCCCTAGATTTAAATCGATGTACGGGCCAGATATACGCGTT
GACATTGATTATTGACTAGTTATTAATAGTAATCAATTACGGGGTCATTAGTTCATAGCCCATATATGGA
GTTCCGCGTTACATAACTTACGGTAAATGGCCCGCCTGGCTGACCGCCCAACGACCCCCGCCCATTGACG
TCAATAATGACGTATGTTCCCATAGTAACGCCAATAGGGACTTTCCATTGACGTCAATGGGTGGAGTATT
TACGGTAAACTGCCCACTTGGCAGTACATCAAGTGTATCATATGCCAAGTACGCCCCCTATTGACGTCAA
TGACGGTAAATGGCCCGCCTGGCATTATGCCCAGTACATGACCTTATGGGACTTTCCTACTTGGCAGTAC
ATCTACGTATTAGTCATCGCTATTACCATGGTCGAGGTGAGCCCCACGTTCTGCTTCACTCTCCCCATCT
CCCCCCCCTCCCCACCCCCAATTTTGTATTTATTTATTTTTTAATTATTTTGTGCAGCGATGGGGGCGGG
GGGGG
Features (pLannotate 1.2.2; 29 found; start..end, strand, type, name):
    163..1179    +  intron         chimeric intron: chimera between introns from chicken β-actin and rabbit β-globin
   1296..1316    +  protein_bind   attB1: mutant version of attB; core recombination site for the Gateway® BP reaction BP Clonase™
   1322..2728    +  CDS            ETS2: ETS2_HUMAN - Experimental evidence at protein level: Swiss-Prot protein existence level 1. Transcription factor activating transcription. Binds specifically the DNA GGAA/T core motif (Ets-binding site or EBS) in gene promoters and stimulates transcription. From Homo sapiens (Human).
   2733..2757    -  protein_bind   attB2: mutant version of attB; recombination site for the Gateway® BP reaction BP Clonase™
   2780..2800    +  CDS            FLAG (fragment): FLAG® epitope tag, followed by an enterokinase cleavage site
   2824..3384    +  misc_feature   IRES: internal ribosome entry site (IRES) of the encephalomyocarditis virus (EMCV)
   3387..4106    +  CDS            EGFP: the original enhanced GFP (Yang et al., 1996) mammalian codon-optimized
   4118..4148    +  misc_feature   MCS (fragment): pUC18/19 multiple cloning site
   4183..4771    +  misc_feature   WPRE: woodchuck hepatitis virus posttranscriptional regulatory element
   4772..4791    +  misc_feature   MCS (fragment): pBluescript multiple cloning site
   4793..4978    +  CDS            nef (fragment): NEF_HV1Z2 - Experimental evidence at protein level: Swiss-Prot protein existence level 1. Extracellular Nef protein targets CD4(+) T-lymphocytes for apoptosis by interacting with CXCR4 surface receptors. From Human immunodeficiency virus type 1 group M subtype D (isolate Z2/CDC-Z34) (HIV-1).
   4980..5213    +  LTR            3' LTR (ΔU3): self-inactivating 3' long terminal repeat (LTR) from HIV-1
   5285..5406    +  polyA_signal   SV40 poly(A) signal: SV40 polyadenylation signal
   5446..5581    +  rep_origin     SV40 ori: SV40 origin of replication
   5602..5620    -  promoter       T7 promoter: promoter for bacteriophage T7 RNA polymerase
   5643..6001    -  rep_origin     f1 ori (sequence partly withheld): f1 bacteriophage origin of replication; arrow indicates direction of (+) strand synthesis
   6028..6132    +  promoter       AmpR promoter: bla
   6133..6993    +  CDS            AmpR: β-lactamase; bla; confers resistance to ampicillin, carbenicillin, and related antibiotics
   7164..7752    +  rep_origin     ori: high-copy-number ColE1/pMB1/pBR322/pUC origin of replication
   7927..8230    +  enhancer       CMV enhancer: human cytomegalovirus immediate early enhancer
   8231..8430    +  promoter       CMV promoter: human cytomegalovirus (CMV) immediate early promoter
   8448..8628    +  LTR            5' LTR (truncated): truncated 5' long terminal repeat (LTR) from HIV-1
   8675..8800    +  misc_feature   HIV-1 Ψ: packaging signal of human immunodeficiency virus type 1
   8784..9122    +  CDS            HIV-1 gag (fragment): gag protein from human immunodeficiency virus 1; gag
   9297..9530    +  misc_feature   RRE: The Rev response element (RRE) of HIV-1 allows for Rev-dependent mRNA export from the nucleus to the cytoplasm.
   9907..10007   +  CDS            Rev (fragment): human immunodeficiency virus 1 (HIV-1) Rev protein; rev; enhances nuclear export of unspliced and incompletely spliced viral mRNAs
  10057..10174   +  misc_feature   cPPT/CTS: central polypurine tract and central termination sequence of HIV-1
  10272..10651   +  enhancer       CMV enhancer: human cytomegalovirus immediate early enhancer
  10653..162     +  promoter       chicken β-actin promoter (across the origin): No description available
