[The description below was written by a language model from this plasmid's Addgene catalogue record and pLannotate feature annotations shown in this document.]
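Description:
ETS2_pLENTI-CAG-IRES-GFP is a lentiviral expression plasmid for delivering human ETS2, an Ets-family transcription factor that binds GGAA/T core motifs, into mammalian cells. It is built on the plenti-CAG-gate-FLAG-IRES-GFP Gateway destination backbone, in a version where the kanamycin marker was replaced by ampicillin resistance. In bacteria it is maintained through a ColE1/pUC-type origin and the AmpR (β-lactamase) cassette. The catalogue lists it as low copy, although the origin is annotated as a high-copy type. An f1 origin, an SV40 origin and an SV40 poly(A) signal are also present in the backbone.

The viral portion has a third-generation, self-inactivating layout. A CMV enhancer/promoter drives a truncated HIV-1 5' LTR, followed by the Ψ packaging signal with a gag fragment, the RRE for Rev-dependent nuclear export and the cPPT/CTS. The transfer genome ends in a ΔU3 3' LTR, which disables LTR promoter activity after integration. Between these elements, the CAG promoter (CMV enhancer, chicken β-actin promoter and chimeric intron) drives the ETS2 coding sequence, which is flanked by the attB1 and attB2 sites left by Gateway recombination. A FLAG fragment is annotated just downstream of attB2, but the record does not state whether it is fused in frame to ETS2. An EMCV IRES then allows EGFP to be translated from the same transcript, so that transduced cells can be identified by fluorescence, and a WPRE enhances transcript expression.

The associated publication describes an overexpression screen of chromosome 21 genes for modulators of Sonic hedgehog signalling relevant to Down syndrome, and this plasmid appears to be the ETS2 member of that set.
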