Addgene plasmid #177005: ETS2_pLENTI-CAG-IRES-GFP
Purpose: Mammalian lentiviral expression vector encoding ETS2
Depositing lab: Roger Reeves. Depositing organization: Johns Hopkins University and School of Medicine. Publication: Overexpression screen of chromosome 21 genes reveals modulators of Sonic hedgehog signaling relevant to Down syndrome. Moyer AJ, Fernandez FX, Li Y, Klinedinst DK, Florea LD, Kazuki Y, Oshimura M, Reeves RH. Dis Model Mech. 2023 Apr 1;16(4):dmm049712. doi: 10.1242/dmm.049712. Epub 2023 Apr 13. PubMed 36995257.
Backbone
  Vector backbone: plenti-CAG-gate-FLAG-IRES-GFP
  Backbone manufacturer: Derived from Addgene #107398; KanR replaced with AmpR
  Backbone size w/o insert (bp): 9341
  Vector type: Lentiviral
Growth in bacteria
  Bacterial resistance: Ampicillin, 100 μg/mL
  Growth temperature: 30°C
  Growth strain: NEB Stable
  Copy number: Low Copy
Gene/Insert
  Gene/Insert name: ETS2 (alt name: ETS2IT1)
  Species: H. sapiens (human)
  Insert size (bp): 1419
  Entrez Gene: ETS2 (a.k.a. ETS2IT1)
  Promoter: CAG
  Cloning method: Gateway Cloning
Resource information
  A portion of this plasmid was derived from a plasmid made by: Derived from Addgene #53875
Terms and licenses: Academic/Nonprofit Terms; Industry Terms: Not Available to Industry
How to cite: ETS2_pLENTI-CAG-IRES-GFP was a gift from Roger Reeves (Addgene plasmid # 177005 ; http://n2t.net/addgene:177005 ; RRID:Addgene_177005)
